Addgene plasmid #192484: pAAV-EF1a-CasRx-T2A-mCherry-pA
Purpose: To express CasRx
Depositing lab: Jonathan Ploski. Depositing organization: Pennsylvania State University, College of Medicine. Publication: Adeno-associated viral vector resource for the RNA-targeting Cas13d: A comparison of high-fidelity variants, DjCas13d and hfCas13d. Back F, Sandoval A, Vu LM, Hong VM, Bhaskara A, Rodriguez SR, O'Brien JT, Kolber BJ, Kroener S, Ploski JE. Mol Ther Methods Clin Dev. 2025 Aug 20;33(4):101565. doi: 10.1016/j.omtm.2025.101565. eCollection 2025 Dec 11. PubMed 41020266.
Backbone
  Vector backbone: pAAV
  Vector type: AAV
Growth in bacteria
  Bacterial resistance: Ampicillin, 100 μg/mL
  Growth temperature: 37°C
  Growth strain: NEB Stable
  Copy number: High Copy
Gene/Insert
  Gene/Insert name: CasRx (alt name: RfxCas13d)
  Species: R. flavefaciens
  Mutation: No
  Promoter: Ef1a
  Cloning method: Restriction Enzyme; 5′ cloning site Unknown (unknown if destroyed)
Terms and licenses: Academic/Nonprofit Terms; Industry Terms: Not Available to Industry
How to cite: pAAV-EF1a-CasRx-T2A-mCherry-pA was a gift from Jonathan Ploski (Addgene plasmid # 192484 ; http://n2t.net/addgene:192484 ; RRID:Addgene_192484)
