[The description below was written by a language model from this plasmid's Addgene catalogue record and pLannotate feature annotations shown in this document.]
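Description:
pAAV-EF1a-CasRx-T2A-mCherry-pA is an adeno-associated virus transfer plasmid (pAAV backbone, 7,913 nt in the sequenced record) built to express the RNA-targeting CRISPR effector CasRx, also known as RfxCas13d, from Ruminococcus flavefaciens. It is propagated in bacteria as a high-copy plasmid through a ColE1/pUC-type origin and selected with ampicillin via the β-lactamase gene. An f1 phage origin is also present in the backbone, along with short remnants of pBR322 bom and rop sequences. The expression cassette is flanked by AAV2 inverted terminal repeats, the cis elements needed for replication and packaging of the intervening DNA into AAV particles. The annotation detects the right-hand ITR in full, but the left-hand one only as two short fragments. The recorded recombination-deficient propagation strain fits the known instability of these repeats.

Between the ITRs, the strong constitutive human EF-1α promoter drives a single open reading frame. It begins with unmutated RfxCas13d, followed by a short match to an HA epitope tag (annotated as a fragment of 3xHA) and then mCherry. The T2A peptide named in the construct title is not separately annotated, but would lie in the gap between the HA tag and mCherry. Such a self-cleaving element lets Cas13d and the red fluorescent reporter be produced as separate proteins from one transcript, so fluorescence marks cells expressing the nuclease. A compact synthetic polyadenylation signal terminates the transcript, helping with AAV packaging limits. No guide RNA cassette appears in the feature table, so targeting RNAs would presumably be supplied separately. The stated purpose is simply to express CasRx, and the plasmid belongs to an AAV vector resource for Cas13d.
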