Features (pLannotate 1.2.2; 15 found; start..end, strand, type, name):
     36..63      +  repeat_region  AAV2 ITR (fragment): inverted terminal repeat of adeno-associated virus serotype 2 inverted
     92..119     +  repeat_region  AAV2 ITR (fragment): inverted terminal repeat of adeno-associated virus serotype 2 inverted
    167..1345    +  promoter       EF-1α promoter: strong constitutive promoter for human elongation factor EF-1α
   1397..4294    +  CDS            RfxCas13d: RNA-targeting Type VI CRISPR protein from Ruminococcus flavefaciens strain XPD3002 (Konermann et al., 2018)
   4334..4360    +  CDS            3xHA (fragment): three tandem HA epitope tags
   4430..5136    +  CDS            mCherry (fragment): monomeric derivative of DsRed fluorescent protein (Shaner et al., 2004) mammalian codon-optimized
   5144..5192    +  polyA_signal   poly(A) signal: synthetic polyadenylation signal
   5200..5340    +  repeat_region  AAV2 ITR: inverted terminal repeat of adeno-associated virus serotype 2 inverted
   5345..5396    -  misc_feature   bom (fragment): basis of mobility region from pBR322
   5415..5870    +  rep_origin     f1 ori (sequence partly withheld): f1 bacteriophage origin of replication; arrow indicates direction of (+) strand synthesis
   5871..5920    -  misc_feature   bom (fragment): basis of mobility region from pBR322
   6022..6057    -  CDS            rop (fragment): Rop protein, which maintains plasmids at low copy number; rop
   6152..6256    +  promoter       AmpR promoter: bla
   6257..7117    +  CDS            AmpR: β-lactamase; bla; confers resistance to ampicillin, carbenicillin, and related antibiotics
   7288..7876    +  rep_origin     ori: high-copy-number ColE1/pMB1/pBR322/pUC origin of replication
>Addgene plasmid #192484 | pAAV-EF1a-CasRx-T2A-mCherry-pA | addgene full sequence | sequence record 380344 | Addgene NGS Result
TTTGCTGGCCTTTTGCTCACATGTCCTGCAGGCAGCTGCGCGCTCGCTCGCTCACTGAGGCCGCCCGGGC
GTCGGGCGACCTTTGGTCGCCCGGCCTCAGTGAGCGAGCGAGCGCGCAGAGAGGGAGTGGCCAACTCCAT
CACTAGGGGTTCCTGCGGCCTCTAGAGGCTCCGGTGCCCGTCAGTGGGCAGAGCGCACATCGCCCACAGT
CCCCGAGAAGTTGGGGGGAGGGGTCGGCAATTGAACCGGTGCCTAGAGAAGGTGGCGCGGGGTAAACTGG
GAAAGTGATGTCGTGTACTGGCTCCGCCTTTTTCCCGAGGGTGGGGGAGAACCGTATATAAGTGCAGTAG
TCGCCGTGAACGTTCTTTTTCGCAACGGGTTTGCCGCCAGAACACAGGTAAGTGCCGTGTGTGGTTCCCG
CGGGCCTGGCCTCTTTACGGGTTATGGCCCTTGCGTGCCTTGAATTACTTCCACCTGGCTGCAGTACGTG
ATTCTTGATCCCGAGCTTCGGGTTGGAAGTGGGTGGGAGAGTTCGAGGCCTTGCGCTTAAGGAGCCCCTT
CGCCTCGTGCTTGAGTTGAGGCCTGGCCTGGGCGCTGGGGCCGCCGCGTGCGAATCTGGTGGCACCTTCG
CGCCTGTCTCGCTGCTTTCGATAAGTCTCTAGCCATTTAAAATTTTTGATGACCTGCTGCGACGCTTTTT
TTCTGGCAAGATAGTCTTGTAAATGCGGGCCAAGATCTGCACACTGGTATTTCGGTTTTTGGGGCCGCGG
GCGGCGACGGGGCCCGTGCGTCCCAGCGCACATGTTCGGCGAGGCGGGGCCTGCGAGCGCGGCCACCGAG
AATCGGACGGGGGTAGTCTCAAGCTGGCCGGCCTGCTCTGGTGCCTGGCCTCGCGCCGCCGTGTATCGCC
CCGCCCTGGGCGGCAAGGCTGGCCCGGTCGGCACCAGTTGCGTGAGCGGAAAGATGGCCGCTTCCCGGCC
CTGCTGCAGGGAGCTCAAAATGGAGGACGCGGCGCTCGGGAGAGCGGGCGGGTGAGTCACCCACACAAAG
GAAAAGGGCCTTTCCGTCCTCAGCCGTCGCTTCATGTGACTCCACGGAGTACCGGGCGCCGTCCAGGCAC
CTCGATTAGTTCTCGAGCTTTTGGAGTACGTCGTCTTTAGGTTGGGGGGAGGGGTTTTATGCGATGGAGT
TTCCCCACACTGAGTGGGTGGAGACTGAAGTTAGGCCAGCTTGGCACTTGATGTAATTCTCCTTGGAATT
TGCCCTTTTTGAGTTTGGATCTTGGTTCATTCTCAAGCCTCAGACAGTGGTTCAAAGTTTTTTTCTTCCA
TTTCAGGTGTCGTGACGGACCGGTGCCACCATGAGCCCCAAGAAGAAGAGAAAGGTGGAGGCCAGCATCG
AAAAAAAAAAGTCCTTCGCCAAGGGCATGGGCGTGAAGTCCACACTCGTGTCCGGCTCCAAAGTGTACAT
GACAACCTTCGCCGAAGGCAGCGACGCCAGGCTGGAAAAGATCGTGGAGGGCGACAGCATCAGGAGCGTG
AATGAGGGCGAGGCCTTCAGCGCTGAAATGGCCGATAAAAACGCCGGCTATAAGATCGGCAACGCCAAAT
TCAGCCATCCTAAGGGCTACGCCGTGGTGGCTAACAACCCTCTGTATACAGGACCCGTCCAGCAGGATAT
GCTCGGCCTGAAGGAAACTCTGGAAAAGAGGTACTTCGGCGAGAGCGCTGATGGCAATGACAATATTTGT
ATCCAGGTGATCCATAACATCCTGGACATTGAAAAAATCCTCGCCGAATACATTACCAACGCCGCCTACG
CCGTCAACAATATCTCCGGCCTGGATAAGGACATTATTGGATTCGGCAAGTTCTCCACAGTGTATACCTA
CGACGAATTCAAAGACCCCGAGCACCATAGGGCCGCTTTCAACAATAACGATAAGCTCATCAACGCCATC
AAGGCCCAGTATGACGAGTTCGACAACTTCCTCGATAACCCCAGACTCGGCTATTTCGGCCAGGCCTTTT
TCAGCAAGGAGGGCAGAAATTACATCATCAATTACGGCAACGAATGCTATGACATTCTGGCCCTCCTGAG
CGGACTGAGGCACTGGGTGGTCCATAACAACGAAGAAGAGTCCAGGATCTCCAGGACCTGGCTCTACAAC
CTCGATAAGAACCTCGACAACGAATACATCTCCACCCTCAACTACCTCTACGACAGGATCACCAATGAGC
TGACCAACTCCTTCTCCAAGAACTCCGCCGCCAACGTGAACTATATTGCCGAAACTCTGGGAATCAACCC
TGCCGAATTCGCCGAACAATATTTCAGATTCAGCATTATGAAAGAGCAGAAAAACCTCGGATTCAATATC
ACCAAGCTCAGGGAAGTGATGCTGGACAGGAAGGATATGTCCGAGATCAGGAAAAATCATAAGGTGTTCG
ACTCCATCAGGACCAAGGTCTACACCATGATGGACTTTGTGATTTATAGGTATTACATCGAAGAGGATGC
CAAGGTGGCTGCCGCCAATAAGTCCCTCCCCGATAATGAGAAGTCCCTGAGCGAGAAGGATATCTTTGTG
ATTAACCTGAGGGGCTCCTTCAACGACGACCAGAAGGATGCCCTCTACTACGATGAAGCTAATAGAATTT
GGAGAAAGCTCGAAAATATCATGCACAACATCAAGGAATTTAGGGGAAACAAGACAAGAGAGTATAAGAA
GAAGGACGCCCCTAGACTGCCCAGAATCCTGCCCGCTGGCCGTGATGTTTCCGCCTTCAGCAAACTCATG
TATGCCCTGACCATGTTCCTGGATGGCAAGGAGATCAACGACCTCCTGACCACCCTGATTAATAAATTCG
ATAACATCCAGAGCTTCCTGAAGGTGATGCCTCTCATCGGAGTCAACGCTAAGTTCGTGGAGGAATACGC
CTTTTTCAAAGACTCCGCCAAGATCGCCGATGAGCTGAGGCTGATCAAGTCCTTCGCTAGAATGGGAGAA
CCTATTGCCGATGCCAGGAGGGCCATGTATATCGACGCCATCCGTATTTTAGGAACCAACCTGTCCTATG
ATGAGCTCAAGGCCCTCGCCGACACCTTTTCCCTGGACGAGAACGGAAACAAGCTCAAGAAAGGCAAGCA
CGGCATGAGAAATTTCATTATTAATAACGTGATCAGCAATAAAAGGTTCCACTACCTGATCAGATACGGT
GATCCTGCCCACCTCCATGAGATCGCCAAAAACGAGGCCGTGGTGAAGTTCGTGCTCGGCAGGATCGCTG
ACATCCAGAAAAAACAGGGCCAGAACGGCAAGAACCAGATCGACAGGTACTACGAAACTTGTATCGGAAA
GGATAAGGGCAAGAGCGTGAGCGAAAAGGTGGACGCTCTCACAAAGATCATCACCGGAATGAACTACGAC
CAATTCGACAAGAAAAGGAGCGTCATTGAGGACACCGGCAGGGAAAACGCCGAGAGGGAGAAGTTTAAAA
AGATCATCAGCCTGTACCTCACCGTGATCTACCACATCCTCAAGAATATTGTCAATATCAACGCCAGGTA
CGTCATCGGATTCCATTGCGTCGAGCGTGATGCTCAACTGTACAAGGAGAAAGGCTACGACATCAATCTC
AAGAAACTGGAAGAGAAGGGATTCAGCTCCGTCACCAAGCTCTGCGCTGGCATTGATGAAACTGCCCCCG
ATAAGAGAAAGGACGTGGAAAAGGAGATGGCTGAAAGAGCCAAGGAGAGCATTGACAGCCTCGAGAGCGC
CAACCCCAAGCTGTATGCCAATTACATCAAATACAGCGACGAGAAGAAAGCCGAGGAGTTCACCAGGCAG
ATTAACAGGGAGAAGGCCAAAACCGCCCTGAACGCCTACCTGAGGAACACCAAGTGGAATGTGATCATCA
GGGAGGACCTCCTGAGAATTGACAACAAGACATGTACCCTGTTCAGAAACAAGGCCGTCCACCTGGAAGT
GGCCAGGTATGTCCACGCCTATATCAACGACATTGCCGAGGTCAATTCCTACTTCCAACTGTACCATTAC
ATCATGCAGAGAATTATCATGAATGAGAGGTACGAGAAAAGCAGCGGAAAGGTGTCCGAGTACTTCGACG
CTGTGAATGACGAGAAGAAGTACAACGATAGGCTCCTGAAACTGCTGTGTGTGCCTTTCGGCTACTGTAT
CCCCAGGTTTAAGAACCTGAGCATCGAGGCCCTGTTCGATAGGAACGAGGCCGCCAAGTTCGACAAGGAG
AAAAAGAAGGTGTCCGGCAATTCCGGATCCGGACCTAAGAAAAAGAGGAAGGTGGCCGCTGCGTACCCAT
ACGATGTTCCAGATTACGCTGCCAGCGGCAGTGGAGAGGGCAGAGGAAGTCTGCTAACATGCGGTGACGT
CGAGGAGAATCCTGGCCCAGTGAGCAAGGGCGAGGAGGATAACATGGCCATCATCAAGGAGTTCATGCGC
TTCAAGGTGCACATGGAGGGCTCCGTGAACGGCCACGAGTTCGAGATCGAGGGCGAGGGCGAGGGCCGCC
CCTACGAGGGCACCCAGACCGCCAAGCTGAAGGTGACCAAGGGTGGCCCCCTGCCCTTCGCCTGGGACAT
CCTGTCCCCTCAGTTCATGTACGGCTCCAAGGCCTACGTGAAGCACCCCGCCGACATCCCCGACTACTTG
AAGCTGTCCTTCCCCGAGGGCTTCAAGTGGGAGCGCGTGATGAACTTCGAGGACGGCGGCGTGGTGACCG
TGACCCAGGACTCCTCCCTGCAGGACGGCGAGTTCATCTACAAGGTGAAGCTGCGCGGCACCAACTTCCC
CTCCGACGGCCCCGTAATGCAGAAGAAGACCATGGGCTGGGAGGCCTCCTCCGAGCGGATGTACCCCGAG
GACGGCGCCCTGAAGGGCGAGATCAAGCAGAGGCTGAAGCTGAAGGACGGCGGCCACTACGACGCTGAGG
TCAAGACCACCTACAAGGCCAAGAAGCCCGTGCAGCTGCCCGGCGCCTACAACGTCAACATCAAGTTGGA
CATCACCTCCCACAACGAGGACTACACCATCGTGGAACAGTACGAACGCGCCGAGGGCCGCCACTCCACC
GGCGGCATGGACGAGCTGTACAAGTAAAAGCTTAATAAAAGATCTTTATTTTCATTAGATCTGTGTGTTG
GTTTTTTGTGTGCGGCCGCAGGAACCCCTAGTGATGGAGTTGGCCACTCCCTCTCTGCGCGCTCGCTCGC
TCACTGAGGCCGGGCGACCAAAGGTCGCCCGACGCCCGGGCTTTGCCCGGGCGGCCTCAGTGAGCGAGCG
AGCGCGCAGCTGCCTGCAGGGGCGCCTGATGCGGTATTTTCTCCTTACGCATCTGTGCGGTATTTCACAC
CGCATA
[95 nt withheld, positions 5397-5491]
T
[46 nt withheld, positions 5493-5538]
C
[141 nt withheld, positions 5540-5680]
CCTTTGACGTTGGAGTCCACGTTCTTT
[37 nt withheld, positions 5708-5744]
ACTCTATCTCGGGCTATTCTTTTGATTTATAAGGGATTTTGCCGATTTCGGTCTATTGGTTAAAAAATGA
GCTGATTTAACAAAAATTTAACGCGAATTTTAACAAAATATTAACGTTTACAATTTTATGGTGCACTCTC
AGTACAATCTGCTCTGATGCCGCATAGTTAAGCCAGCCCCGACACCCGCCAACACCCGCTGACGCGCCCT
GACGGGCTTGTCTGCTCCCGGCATCCGCTTACAGACAAGCTGTGACCGTCTCCGGGAGCTGCATGTGTCA
GAGGTTTTCACCGTCATCACCGAAACGCGCGAGACGAAAGGGCCTCGTGATACGCCTATTTTTATAGGTT
AATGTCATGATAATAATGGTTTCTTAGACGTCAGGTGGCACTTTTCGGGGAAATGTGCGCGGAACCCCTA
TTTGTTTATTTTTCTAAATACATTCAAATATGTATCCGCTCATGAGACAATAACCCTGATAAATGCTTCA
ATAATATTGAAAAAGGAAGAGTATGAGTATTCAACATTTCCGTGTCGCCCTTATTCCCTTTTTTGCGGCA
TTTTGCCTTCCTGTTTTTGCTCACCCAGAAACGCTGGTGAAAGTAAAAGATGCTGAAGATCAGTTGGGTG
CACGAGTGGGTTACATCGAACTGGATCTCAACAGCGGTAAGATCCTTGAGAGTTTTCGCCCCGAAGAACG
TTTTCCAATGATGAGCACTTTTAAAGTTCTGCTATGTGGCGCGGTATTATCCCGTATTGACGCCGGGCAA
GAGCAACTCGGTCGCCGCATACACTATTCTCAGAATGACTTGGTTGAGTACTCACCAGTCACAGAAAAGC
ATCTTACGGATGGCATGACAGTAAGAGAATTATGCAGTGCTGCCATAACCATGAGTGATAACACTGCGGC
CAACTTACTTCTGACAACGATCGGAGGACCGAAGGAGCTAACCGCTTTTTTGCACAACATGGGGGATCAT
GTAACTCGCCTTGATCGTTGGGAACCGGAGCTGAATGAAGCCATACCAAACGACGAGCGTGACACCACGA
TGCCTGTAGCAATGGCAACAACGTTGCGCAAACTATTAACTGGCGAACTACTTACTCTAGCTTCCCGGCA
ACAATTAATAGACTGGATGGAGGCGGATAAAGTTGCAGGACCACTTCTGCGCTCGGCCCTTCCGGCTGGC
TGGTTTATTGCTGATAAATCTGGAGCCGGTGAGCGTGGAAGCCGCGGTATCATTGCAGCACTGGGGCCAG
ATGGTAAGCCCTCCCGTATCGTAGTTATCTACACGACGGGGAGTCAGGCAACTATGGATGAACGAAATAG
ACAGATCGCTGAGATAGGTGCCTCACTGATTAAGCATTGGTAACTGTCAGACCAAGTTTACTCATATATA
CTTTAGATTGATTTAAAACTTCATTTTTAATTTAAAAGGATCTAGGTGAAGATCCTTTTTGATAATCTCA
TGACCAAAATCCCTTAACGTGAGTTTTCGTTCCACTGAGCGTCAGACCCCGTAGAAAAGATCAAAGGATC
TTCTTGAGATCCTTTTTTTCTGCGCGTAATCTGCTGCTTGCAAACAAAAAAACCACCGCTACCAGCGGTG
GTTTGTTTGCCGGATCAAGAGCTACCAACTCTTTTTCCGAAGGTAACTGGCTTCAGCAGAGCGCAGATAC
CAAATACTGTTCTTCTAGTGTAGCCGTAGTTAGGCCACCACTTCAAGAACTCTGTAGCACCGCCTACATA
CCTCGCTCTGCTAATCCTGTTACCAGTGGCTGCTGCCAGTGGCGATAAGTCGTGTCTTACCGGGTTGGAC
TCAAGACGATAGTTACCGGATAAGGCGCAGCGGTCGGGCTGAACGGGGGGTTCGTGCACACAGCCCAGCT
TGGAGCGAACGACCTACACCGAACTGAGATACCTACAGCGTGAGCTATGAGAAAGCGCCACGCTTCCCGA
AGGGAGAAAGGCGGACAGGTATCCGGTAAGCGGCAGGGTCGGAACAGGAGAGCGCACGAGGGAGCTTCCA
GGGGGAAACGCCTGGTATCTTTATAGTCCTGTCGGGTTTCGCCACCTCTGACTTGAGCGTCGATTTTTGT
GATGCTCGTCAGGGGGGCGGAGCCTATGGAAAAACGCCAGCAACGCGGCCTTTTTACGGTTCCTGGCCT
